Addgene plasmid #167020: pENTR1A-3xFlag-S242R-MEFV
Purpose: Gateway entry plasmid with 3xFlag-pyrin (S242R/PAAND variant)
Depositing lab: Thomas Henry. Depositing organization: INSERM U1111,Centre International de Recherche en Infectiologie (CIRI). Publication: Functional Assessment of Disease-Associated Pyrin Variants. Chirita D, Jamilloux Y, Henry T, Magnotti F. Methods Mol Biol. 2022;2523:179-195. doi: 10.1007/978-1-0716-2449-4_12. PubMed 35759198.
Backbone
  Vector backbone: pEntr1A
  Backbone manufacturer: Invitrogen
  Backbone size w/o insert (bp): 3800
  Total vector size (bp): 4710
  Modifications to backbone: removal of CddB-Cm resistance cassette. Introduction Kpn1-3xFlag-Not1-MEFVp.S242R-Xho1
  Vector type: gateway entry vector
Growth in bacteria
  Bacterial resistance: Kanamycin, 50 μg/mL
  Growth temperature: 37°C
  Growth strain: DH5alpha
  Copy number: High Copy
Gene/Insert
  Gene/Insert name: MEFV (alt name: pyrin)
  Species: H. sapiens (human)
  Insert size (bp): 2424
  Mutation: serine 242 in arginine (S242R)
  Entrez Gene: MEFV (a.k.a. FMF, MEF, PAAND, TRIM20)
  Tag / fusion protein: 3xFlag (N terminal on insert)
  Cloning method: Unknown
  Sequencing primers: 5′ Unknown
Terms and licenses: Academic/Nonprofit Terms; Industry Terms: Not Available to Industry
How to cite: pENTR1A-3xFlag-S242R-MEFV was a gift from Thomas Henry (Addgene plasmid # 167020 ; http://n2t.net/addgene:167020 ; RRID:Addgene_167020)
