[The description below was written by a language model from this plasmid's Addgene catalogue record and pLannotate feature annotations shown in this document.]
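Description:
pENTR1A-3xFlag-S242R-MEFV is a Gateway entry clone built on the Invitrogen pENTR1A backbone and carrying human MEFV, the gene encoding pyrin (also known as TRIM20), with an N-terminal 3xFLAG tag. The backbone's ccdB/chloramphenicol-resistance counterselection cassette was removed and replaced by a KpnI-3xFlag-NotI-MEFV-XhoI arrangement, so the tag and the coding sequence sit as separable restriction modules. The plasmid is 4,710 bp and is propagated in E. coli at high copy from a ColE1/pUC-type origin under kanamycin selection (aph(3')-Ia). The short RSF ori fragment annotated at the start of the sequence is only a partial match rather than a second functional origin.

The tagged open reading frame lies between attL1 and attL2, the sites used by LR Clonase to transfer the insert directionally into any attR-containing destination vector. The rrnB T1 and T2 terminators upstream of attL1 shield the insert from read-through transcription originating in the backbone. No promoter is annotated in front of the coding sequence, as expected for an entry vector: expression depends on the destination vector chosen after recombination.

The insert carries the serine 242 to arginine substitution (S242R), the variant associated with PAAND, listed in the record as an alias of the gene. The associated publication concerns functional assessment of disease-associated pyrin variants, so this clone serves as a source for moving FLAG-tagged mutant pyrin into expression vectors, where the epitope allows detection or immunoprecipitation of the protein. The stated backbone and insert sizes do not sum to the total, which probably reflects the removal of the ccdB cassette.
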