Features (pLannotate 1.2.2; 9 found; start..end, strand, type, name):
      1..46      +  rep_origin     RSF ori (fragment): Plasmids containing the RSF 1030 origin of replication can be propagated in E. coli cells that contain additional plasmids with compatible origins.
    106..149     -  terminator     rrnB T1 terminator: Escherichia coli rrnB; transcription terminator T1 from the E. coli rrnB gene
    281..308     +  terminator     rrnB T2 terminator: transcription terminator T2 from the E. coli rrnB gene
    358..457     +  protein_bind   attL1: mutant version of attL; recombination site for the Gateway® LR reaction LR Clonase™
    500..565     +  CDS            3xFLAG: three tandem FLAG® epitope tags, followed by an enterokinase cleavage site
    578..2917    +  CDS            MEFV: MEFV_HUMAN - Also known as MEF, TRIM20 From Homo sapiens (Human).
   2939..3038    -  protein_bind   attL2: mutant version of attL; recombination site for the Gateway® LR reaction LR Clonase™
   3161..3970    +  CDS            KanR: aminoglycoside phosphotransferase; aph(3')-Ia; confers resistance to kanamycin in bacteria or G418 (Geneticin®) in eukaryotes
   4060..4648    +  rep_origin     ori: high-copy-number ColE1/pMB1/pBR322/pUC origin of replication
>Addgene plasmid #167020 | pENTR1A-3xFlag-S242R-MEFV | depositor full sequence | sequence record 324466 | pENTR1A-3xFlag-S242R-MEFV sequence 4710 bps
CTTTCCTGCGTTATCCCCTGATTCTGTGGATAACCGTATTACCGCTAGCATGGATCTCGGGGACGTCTAA
CTACTAAGCGAGAGTAGGGAACTGCCAGGCATCAAATAAAACGAAAGGCTCAGTCGGAAGACTGGGCCTT
TCGTTTTATCTGTTGTTTGTCGGTGAACGCTCTCCTGAGTAGGACAAATCCGCCGGGAGCGGATTTGAAC
GTTGTGAAGCAACGGCCCGGAGGGTGGCGGGCAGGACGCCCGCCATAAACTGCCAGGCATCAAACTAAGC
AGAAGGCCATCCTGACGGATGGCCTTTTTGCGTTTCTACAAACTCTTCCTGTTAGTTAGTTACTTAAGCT
CGGGCCCCAAATAATGATTTTATTTTGACTGATAGTGACCTGTTCGTTGCAACAAATTGATAAGCAATGC
TTTTTTATAATGCCAACTTTGTACAAAAAAGCAGGCTTTAAAGGAACCAATTCAGTCGACTGGATCCGGT
ACCACCATGGACTACAAAGACCATGACGGTGATTATAAAGATCATGACATCGATTACAAGGATGACGATG
ACAAGCTTGCGGCCGCGGCTAAGACCCCTAGTGACCATCTGCTGTCCACCCTGGAGGAGCTGGTGCCCTA
TGACTTCGAGAAGTTCAAGTTCAAGCTGCAGAACACCAGTGTGCAGAAGGAGCACTCCAGGATCCCCCGG
AGCCAGATCCAGAGAGCCAGGCCGGTGAAGATGGCCACTCTGCTGGTCACCTACTATGGGGAAGAGTACG
CCGTGCAGCTCACCCTGCAGGTCCTGCGGGCCATCAACCAGCGCCTGCTGGCCGAGGAGCTCCACAGGGC
AGCCATTCAGGAATATTCCACACAAGAAAACGGCACAGATGATTCCGCAGCGTCCAGCTCCCTGGGGGAG
AACAAGCCCAGGAGCCTGAAGACTCCAGACCACCCCGAGGGGAACGAGGGGAACGGCCCTCGGCCGTACG
GGGGCGGAGCTGCCAGCCTGCGGTGCAGCCAGCCCGAGGCCGGGAGGGGGCTGTCGAGGAAGCCCCTGAG
CAAACGCAGAGAGAAGGCCTCGGAGGGCCTGGACGCGCAGGGCAAGCCTCGGACCCGGAGCCCGGCCCTG
CCGGGCGGGAGAAGCCCCGGCCCCTGCAGGGCGCTAGAGGGGGGCCAGGCCGAGGTCCGGCTGCGCAGAA
ACGCCAGCTCCGCGGGGAGGCTGCAGGGGCTGGCGGGGGGCGCCCCGGGGCAGAAGGAGTGCAGGCCCTT
CGAAGTGTACCTGCCCTCGGGAAAGATGCGACCTAGAAGACTTGAGGTCACCATTTCTACAGGGGAGAAG
GCGCCCGCAAATCCAGAAATTCTCCTGACTCTAGAGGAAAAGACAGCTGCGAATCTGGACTCGGCAACAG
AACCCCGGGCAAGGCCCACTCCGGATGGAGGGGCATCTGCGGACCTGAAGGAAGGCCCTGGAAATCCAGA
ACATTCGGTCACCGGAAGGCCACCAGACACGGCTGCGAGTCCCCGCTGCCACGCCCAGGAAGGAGACCCA
GTTGACGGTACCTGTGTGCGTGATTCCTGCAGCTTCCCCGAGGCAGTTTCTGGGCACCCCCAGGCCTCAG
GCAGCCGCTCACCTGGCTGCCCCCGGTGCCAGGACTCCCATGAAAGGAAGAGCCCGGGAAGCCTAAGCCC
CCAGCCCCTGCCACAGTGTAAGCGCCACCTGAAGCAGGTCCAGCTGCTCTTCTGTGAGGATCACGATGAG
CCCATCTGCCTCATCTGCAGTCTGAGTCAGGAGCACCAAGGCCACCGGGTGCGCCCCATTGAGGAGGTCG
CCCTGGAACACAAGAAGAAAATTCAGAAGCAGCTGGAGCATCTGAAGAAGCTGAGAAAATCAGGGGAGGA
GCAGCGATCCTATGGGGAGGAGAAGGCAGTGAGCTTTCTGAAACAAACTGAAGCGCTGAAGCAGCGGGTG
CAGAGGAAGCTGGAGCAGGTGTACTACTTCCTGGAGCAGCAAGAGCATTTCTTTGTGGCCTCACTGGAGG
ACGTGGGCCAGATGGTTGGGCAGATCAGGAAGGCATATGACACCCGCGTATCCCAGGACATCGCCCTGCT
CGATGCGCTGATTGGGGAACTGGAGGCCAAGGAGTGCCAGTCAGAATGGGAACTTCTGCAGGACATTGGA
GACATCTTGCACAGGGCTAAGACAGTGCCTGTCCCTGAAAAGTGGACCACTCCTCAAGAGATAAAACAAA
AGATCCAACTCCTCCACCAGAAGTCAGAGTTTGTGGAGAAGAGCACAAAGTACTTCTCAGAAACCCTGCG
TTCAGAAATGGAAATGTTCAATGTTCCAGAGCTGATTGGCGCTCAGGCACATGCTGTTAATGTGATTCTG
GATGCAGAAACCGCTTACCCCAACCTCATCTTCTCTGATGATCTGAAGAGTGTTAGACTTGGAAACAAGT
GGGAGAGGCTGCCTGATGGCCCGCAAAGATTTGACAGCTGTATCATTGTTCTGGGCTCTCCGAGTTTCCT
CTCTGGCCGCCGTTACTGGGAGGTGGAGGTTGGAGACAAGACAGCATGGATCCTGGGAGCCTGCAAGACA
TCCATAAGCAGGAAAGGGAACATGACTCTGTCGCCAGAGAATGGCTACTGGGTGGTGATAATGATGAAGG
AAAATGAGTACCAGGCGTCCAGCGTTCCCCCGACCCGCCTGCTAATAAAGGAGCCTCCCAAGCGTGTGGG
CATCTTCGTGGACTACAGAGTTGGAAGCATCTCCTTTTACAATGTGACAGCCAGATCCCACATCTATACA
TTCGCCAGCTGCTCTTTCTCTGGGCCCCTTCAACCTATCTTCAGCCCTGGGACACGTGATGGAGGGAAGA
ACACAGCTCCTCTGACTATCTGTCCAGTGGGTGGTCAGGGGCCTGACTGACTGACTCGAGATATCTAGAC
CCAGCTTTCTTGTACAAAGTTGGCATTATAAGAAAGCATTGCTTATCAATTTGTTGCAACGAACAGGTCA
CTATCAGTCAAAATAAAATCATTATTTGCCATCCAGCTGCAGCTCTGGCCCGTGTCTCAAAATCTCTGAT
GTTACATTGCACAAGATAAAAATATATCATCATGAACAATAAAACTGTCTGCTTACATAAACAGTAATAC
AAGGGGTGTTATGAGCCATATTCAACGGGAAACGTCGAGGCCGCGATTAAATTCCAACATGGATGCTGAT
TTATATGGGTATAAATGGGCTCGCGATAATGTCGGGCAATCAGGTGCGACAATCTATCGCTTGTATGGGA
AGCCCGATGCGCCAGAGTTGTTTCTGAAACATGGCAAAGGTAGCGTTGCCAATGATGTTACAGATGAGAT
GGTCAGACTAAACTGGCTGACGGAATTTATGCCTCTTCCGACCATCAAGCATTTTATCCGTACTCCTGAT
GATGCATGGTTACTCACCACTGCGATCCCCGGAAAAACAGCATTCCAGGTATTAGAAGAATATCCTGATT
CAGGTGAAAATATTGTTGATGCGCTGGCAGTGTCCCTGCGCCGGTTGCATTCGATTCCTGTTTGTAATTG
TCCTTTTAACAGCGATCGCGTATTTCGTCTCGCTCAGGCGCAATCACGAATGAATAACGGTTTGGTTGAT
GCGAGTGATTTTGATGACGAGCGTAATGGCTGGCCTGTTGAACAAGTCTGGAAAGAAATGCATAAACTTT
TGCCATTCTCACCGGATTCAGTCGTCACTCATGGTGATTTCTCACTTGATAACCTTATTTTTGACGAGGG
GAAATTAATAGGTTGTATTGATGTTGGACGAGTCGGAATCGCAGACCGATACCAGGATCTTGCCATCCTA
TGGAACTGCCTCGGTGAGTTTTCTCCTTCATTACAGAAACGGCTTTTTCAAAAATATGGTATTGATAATC
CTGATATGAATAAATTGCAGTTTCATTTGATGCTCGATGAGTTTTTCTAATCAGAATTGGTTAATTGGTT
GTAACATTATTCAGATTGGGCCCCGTTCCACTGAGCGTCAGACCCGGTAGAAAAGATCAAAGGATCTTCT
TGAGATCCTTTTTTTCTGCGCGTAATCTGCTGCTTGCAAACAAAAAAACCACCGCTACCAGCGGTGGTTT
GTTTGCCGGATCAAGAGCTACCAACTCTTTTTCCGAAGGTAACTGGCTTCAGCAGAGCGCAGATACCAAA
TACTGTTCTTCTAGTGTAGCCGTAGTTAGGCCACCACTTCAAGAACTCTGTAGCACCGCCTACATACCTC
GCTCTGCTAATCCTGTTACCAGTGGCTGCTGCCAGTGGCGATAAGTCGTGTCTTACCGGGTTGGACTCAA
GACGATAGTTACCGGATAAGGCGCAGCGGTCGGGCTGAACGGGGGGTTCGTGCACACAGCCCAGCTTGGA
GCGAACGACCTACACCGAACTGAGATACCTACAGCGTGAGCTATGAGAAAGCGCCACGCTTCCCGAAGGG
AGAAAGGCGGACAGGTATCCGGTAAGCGGCAGGGTCGGAACAGGAGAGCGCACGAGGGAGCTTCCAGGGG
GAAACGCCTGGTATCTTTATAGTCCTGTCGGGTTTCGCCACCTCTGACTTGAGCGTCGATTTTTGTGATG
CTCGTCAGGGGGGCGGAGCCTATGGAAAAACGCCAGCAACGCGGCCTTTTTACGGTTCCTGGCCTTTTGC
TGGCCTTTTGCTCACATGTT
