LOCUS       Exported 4706 bp ds-DNA circular SYN 13-MAY-2021
DEFINITION  Gateway entry plasmid with 3xFlag-pyrin (S242R/PAAND variant).
ACCESSION   .
VERSION     .
KEYWORDS    pENTR1A-3xFlag-S242R-MEFV
SOURCE      synthetic DNA construct
  ORGANISM  synthetic DNA construct
REFERENCE   1 (bases 1 to 4706)
  TITLE     Functional assessment of disease associated polymorphisms in pyrin
  JOURNAL   Unpublished
REFERENCE   2 (bases 1 to 4706)
  AUTHORS   .
  TITLE     Direct Submission
  JOURNAL   Exported May 13, 2021 from SnapGene Server 1.1.58
            http://www.snapgene.com
FEATURES             Location/Qualifiers
     source          1..4706
                     /organism="synthetic DNA construct"
                     /mol_type="other DNA"
     terminator      46..73
                     /label=rrnB T2 terminator
                     /note="transcription terminator T2 from the E. coli rrnB
                     gene"
     primer_bind     81..104
                     /label=pENTR-F
                     /note="pENTR vectors, forward primer"
     protein_bind    123..222
                     /gene="mutant version of attL"
                     /label=attL1
                     /bound_moiety="LR Clonase(TM)"
                     /note="recombination site for the Gateway(R) LR reaction"
     CDS             265..330
                     /codon_start=1
                     /product="three tandem FLAG(R) epitope tags, followed by an
                     enterokinase cleavage site"
                     /label=3xFLAG
                     /translation="DYKDHDGDYKDHDIDYKDDDDK"
     protein_bind    complement(2700..2799)
                     /gene="mutant version of attL"
                     /label=attL2
                     /bound_moiety="LR Clonase(TM)"
                     /note="recombination site for the Gateway(R) LR reaction"
     primer_bind     complement(2911..2930)
                     /label=pENTR-R
                     /note="pENTR vectors, reverse primer"
     CDS             2922..3731
                     /codon_start=1
                     /gene="aph(3')-Ia"
                     /product="aminoglycoside phosphotransferase"
                     /label=KanR
                     /note="confers resistance to kanamycin in bacteria or G418
                     (Geneticin(R)) in eukaryotes"
                     /translation="MSHIQRETSRPRLNSNMDADLYGYKWARDNVGQSGATIYRLYGKP
                     DAPELFLKHGKGSVANDVTDEMVRLNWLTEFMPLPTIKHFIRTPDDAWLLTTAIPGKTA
                     FQVLEEYPDSGENIVDALAVSLRRLHSIPVCNCPFNSDRVFRLAQAQSRMNNGLVDASD
                     FDDERNGWPVEQVWKEMHKLLPFSPDSVVTHGDFSLDNLIFDEGKLIGCIDVGRVGIAD
                     RYQDLAILWNCLGEFSPSLQKRLFQKYGIDNPDMNKLQFHLMLDEFF"
     primer_bind     complement(2989..3008)
                     /label=Kan-R
                     /note="Kanamycin resistance gene, reverse primer"
     rep_origin      3821..4409
                     /direction=RIGHT
                     /label=ori
                     /note="high-copy-number ColE1/pMB1/pBR322/pUC origin of
                     replication"
     primer_bind     4310..4329
                     /label=pBR322ori-F
                     /note="pBR322 origin, forward primer"
     terminator      4574..4660
                     /gene="Escherichia coli rrnB"
                     /label=rrnB T1 terminator
                     /note="transcription terminator T1 from the E. coli rrnB
                     gene"
ORIGIN
        1 ggcgggcagg acgcccgcca taaactgcca ggcatcaaac taagcagaag gccatcctga
       61 cggatggcct ttttgcgttt ctacaaactc ttcctgttag ttagttactt aagctcgggc
      121 cccaaataat gattttattt tgactgatag tgacctgttc gttgcaacaa attgataagc
      181 aatgcttttt tataatgcca actttgtaca aaaaagcagg ctttaaagga accaattcag
      241 tcgactggat ccggtaccac catggactac aaagaccatg acggtgatta taaagatcat
      301 gacatcgatt acaaggatga cgatgacaag cttgcggccg cggctaagac ccctagtgac
      361 catctgctgt ccaccctgga ggagctggtg ccctatgact tcgagaagtt caagttcaag
      421 ctgcagaaca ccagtgtgca gaaggagcac tccaggatcc cccggagcca gatccagaga
      481 gccaggccgg tgaagatggc cactctgctg gtcacctact atggggaaga gtacgccgtg
      541 cagctcaccc tgcaggtcct gcgggccatc aaccagcgcc tgctggccga ggagctccac
      601 agggcagcca ttcaggaata ttccacacaa gaaaacggca cagatgattc cgcagcgtcc
      661 agctccctgg gggagaacaa gcccaggagc ctgaagactc cagaccaccc cgaggggaac
      721 gaggggaacg gccctcggcc gtacgggggc ggagctgcca gcctgcggtg cagccagccc
      781 gaggccggga gggggctgtc gaggaagccc ctgagcaaac gcagagagaa ggcctcggag
      841 ggcctggacg cgcagggcaa gcctcggacc cggagcccgg ccctgccggg cgggagaagc
      901 cccggcccct gcagggcgct agaggggggc caggccgagg tccggctgcg cagaaacgcc
      961 agctccgcgg ggaggctgca ggggctggcg gggggcgccc cggggcagaa ggagtgcagg
     1021 cccttcgaag tgtacctgcc ctcgggaaag atgcgaccta gaagacttga ggtcaccatt
     1081 tctacagggg agaaggcgcc cgcaaatcca gaaattctcc tgactctaga ggaaaagaca
     1141 gctgcgaatc tggactcggc aacagaaccc cgggcaaggc ccactccgga tggaggggca
     1201 tctgcggacc tgaaggaagg ccctggaaat ccagaacatt cggtcaccgg aaggccacca
     1261 gacacggctg cgagtccccg ctgccacgcc caggaaggag acccagttga cggtacctgt
     1321 gtgcgtgatt cctgcagctt ccccgaggca gtttctgggc acccccaggc ctcaggcagc
     1381 cgctcacctg gctgcccccg gtgccaggac tcccatgaaa ggaagagccc gggaagccta
     1441 agcccccagc ccctgccaca gtgtaagcgc cacctgaagc aggtccagct gctcttctgt
     1501 gaggatcacg atgagcccat ctgcctcatc tgcagtctga gtcaggagca ccaaggccac
     1561 cgggtgcgcc ccattgagga ggtcgccctg gaacacaaga agaaaattca gaagcagctg
     1621 gagcatctga agaagctgag aaaatcaggg gaggagcagc gatcctatgg ggaggagaag
     1681 gcagtgagct ttctgaaaca aactgaagcg ctgaagcagc gggtgcagag gaagctggag
     1741 caggtgtact acttcctgga gcagcaagag catttctttg tggcctcact ggaggacgtg
     1801 ggccagatgg ttgggcagat caggaaggca tatgacaccc gcgtatccca ggacatcgcc
     1861 ctgctcgatg cgctgattgg ggaactggag gccaaggagt gccagtcaga atgggaactt
     1921 ctgcaggaca ttggagacat cttgcacagg gctaagacag tgcctgtccc tgaaaagtgg
     1981 accactcctc aagagataaa acaaaagatc caactcctcc accagaagtc agagtttgtg
     2041 gagaagagca caaagtactt ctcagaaacc ctgcgttcag aaatggaaat gttcaatgtt
     2101 ccagagctga ttggcgctca ggcacatgct gttaatgtga ttctggatgc agaaaccgct
     2161 taccccaacc tcatcttctc tgatgatctg aagagtgtta gacttggaaa caagtgggag
     2221 aggctgcctg atggcccgca aagatttgac agctgtatca ttgttctggg ctctccgagt
     2281 ttcctctctg gccgccgtta ctgggaggtg gaggttggag acaagacagc atggatcctg
     2341 ggagcctgca agacatccat aagcaggaaa gggaacatga ctctgtcgcc agagaatggc
     2401 tactgggtgg tgataatgat gaaggaaaat gagtaccagg cgtccagcgt tcccccgacc
     2461 cgcctgctaa taaaggagcc tcccaagcgt gtgggcatct tcgtggacta cagagttgga
     2521 agcatctcct tttacaatgt gacagccaga tcccacatct atacattcgc cagctgctct
     2581 ttctctgggc cccttcaacc tatcttcagc cctgggacac gtgatggagg gaagaacaca
     2641 gctcctctga ctatctgtcc agtgggtggt caggggcctg actgactcga gatatctaga
     2701 cccagctttc ttgtacaaag ttggcattat aagaaagcat tgcttatcaa tttgttgcaa
     2761 cgaacaggtc actatcagtc aaaataaaat cattatttgc catccagctg cagctctggc
     2821 ccgtgtctca aaatctctga tgttacattg cacaagataa aaatatatca tcatgaacaa
     2881 taaaactgtc tgcttacata aacagtaata caaggggtgt tatgagccat attcaacggg
     2941 aaacgtcgag gccgcgatta aattccaaca tggatgctga tttatatggg tataaatggg
     3001 ctcgcgataa tgtcgggcaa tcaggtgcga caatctatcg cttgtatggg aagcccgatg
     3061 cgccagagtt gtttctgaaa catggcaaag gtagcgttgc caatgatgtt acagatgaga
     3121 tggtcagact aaactggctg acggaattta tgcctcttcc gaccatcaag cattttatcc
     3181 gtactcctga tgatgcatgg ttactcacca ctgcgatccc cggaaaaaca gcattccagg
     3241 tattagaaga atatcctgat tcaggtgaaa atattgttga tgcgctggca gtgtccctgc
     3301 gccggttgca ttcgattcct gtttgtaatt gtccttttaa cagcgatcgc gtatttcgtc
     3361 tcgctcaggc gcaatcacga atgaataacg gtttggttga tgcgagtgat tttgatgacg
     3421 agcgtaatgg ctggcctgtt gaacaagtct ggaaagaaat gcataaactt ttgccattct
     3481 caccggattc agtcgtcact catggtgatt tctcacttga taaccttatt tttgacgagg
     3541 ggaaattaat aggttgtatt gatgttggac gagtcggaat cgcagaccga taccaggatc
     3601 ttgccatcct atggaactgc ctcggtgagt tttctccttc attacagaaa cggctttttc
     3661 aaaaatatgg tattgataat cctgatatga ataaattgca gtttcatttg atgctcgatg
     3721 agtttttcta atcagaattg gttaattggt tgtaacatta ttcagattgg gccccgttcc
     3781 actgagcgtc agaccccgta gaaaagatca aaggatcttc ttgagatcct ttttttctgc
     3841 gcgtaatctg ctgcttgcaa acaaaaaaac caccgctacc agcggtggtt tgtttgccgg
     3901 atcaagagct accaactctt tttccgaagg taactggctt cagcagagcg cagataccaa
     3961 atactgttct tctagtgtag ccgtagttag gccaccactt caagaactct gtagcaccgc
     4021 ctacatacct cgctctgcta atcctgttac cagtggctgc tgccagtggc gataagtcgt
     4081 gtcttaccgg gttggactca agacgatagt taccggataa ggcgcagcgg tcgggctgaa
     4141 cggggggttc gtgcacacag cccagcttgg agcgaacgac ctacaccgaa ctgagatacc
     4201 tacagcgtga gctatgagaa agcgccacgc ttcccgaagg gagaaaggcg gacaggtatc
     4261 cggtaagcgg cagggtcgga acaggagagc gcacgaggga gcttccaggg ggaaacgcct
     4321 ggtatcttta tagtcctgtc gggtttcgcc acctctgact tgagcgtcga tttttgtgat
     4381 gctcgtcagg ggggcggagc ctatggaaaa acgccagcaa cgcggccttt ttacggttcc
     4441 tggccttttg ctggcctttt gctcacatgt tctttcctgc gttatcccct gattctgtgg
     4501 ataaccgtat taccgctagc atggatctcg gggacgtcta actactaagc gagagtaggg
     4561 aactgccagg catcaaataa aacgaaaggc tcagtcggaa gactgggcct ttcgttttat
     4621 ctgttgtttg tcggtgaacg ctctcctgag taggacaaat ccgccgggag cggatttgaa
     4681 cgttgtgaag caacggcccg gagggt
//
